>Addgene plasmid #197813 | pMC-9-ccdB-11 | addgene full sequence | sequence record 390591 | Addgene NGS Result
GTCAGTGAGCGAGGAAGCGGAAGAGCGCCCAATACGCAAACCGCCTCTCCCCGCGCGTTGGCCGATTCAT
TAATCACTCTGTGGTCTCAGCTTTTGTCTTCAAGCCAGATAACAGTATGCGTATTTGCGCGCTGATTTTT
GCGGTATAAGAATATATACTGATATGTATACCCGAAGTATGTCAAAAGGAGGTATGCTATGAAGCAGCGT
ATTACAGTGACAGTTGACAGCGACAGCTATCAGTTGCTCAAGGCATATATGATGTCAATATCTCCGGTCT
GGTAAGCACAACCATGCAGAATGAAGCCCGTCGTCTGCGTGCCGAACGCTGGAAAGCGGAAAATCAGGAA
GGGATGGCTGAGGTCGCCCGGTTTATTGAAATGAACGGCTCTTTTGCTGACGAGAACAGGGGCTGGTGAA
ATGCAGTTTAAGGTTTACACCTATAAAAGAGAGAGCCGTTATCGTCTGTTTGTGGATGTACAGAGTGATA
TTATTGACACGCCCGGGCGACGGATGGTGATCCCCCTGGCCAGTGCACGTCTGCTGTCAGATAAAGTCTC
CCGTGAACTTTACCCGGTGGTGCATATCGGGGATGAAAGCTGGCGCATGATGACCACCGATATGGCCAGT
GTGCCGGTTTCCGTTATCGGGGAAGAAGTGGCTGATCTCAGCCACCGCGAAAATGACATCAAAAACGCCA
TTAACCTGATGTTCTGGGGAATATAAGAAGACAACGCTTGAGACCACGAAGTGGCTCTTCAGTGGACGAA
AGGGCCTCGTGATACGCCTATTTTTATAGGTTAATGTCATGATAATAATGGTTTCTTAGACGTCAGGTGG
CACTTTTCGGGGAAATGTGCGCGGAACCCCTATTTGTTTATTTTTCTAAATACATTCAAATATGTATCCG
CTCATGAGACAATAACCCTGATAAATGCTTCAATAATATTGAAAAAGGAAGAGTATGCGCTCACGCAACT
GGTCCAGAACCTTGACCGAACGCAGCGGTGGTAACGGCGCAGTGGCGGTTTTCATGGCTTGTTATGACTG
TTTTTTTTTGGGGTACAGTCTATGCCTCGGGCATCCAAGCAGCAAGCGCGTTACGCCGTGGGTCGATGTT
TGATGTTATGGAGCAGCAACGATGTTACGCAGCAGGGCAGTCGCCCTAAAACAAAGTTAAACATCATGAG
GGAAGCGGTGATCGCCGAAGTATCGACTCAACTATCAGAGGTAGTTGGCGTCATCGAGCGCCATCTCGAA
CCGACGTTGCTGGCCGTACATTTGTACGGCTCCGCAGTGGATGGCGGCCTGAAGCCACACAGCGATATTG
ATTTGCTGGTTACGGTGACCGTAAGGCTTGATGAAACAACGCGGCGAGCTTTGATCAACGACCTTTTGGA
AACTTCGGCTTCCCCTGGAGAGAGCGAGATTCTCCGCGCTGTAGAAGTCACCATTGTTGTGCACGACGAC
ATCATTCCGTGGCGTTATCCAGCTAAGCGCGAACTGCAATTTGGAGAATGGCAGCGCAATGACATTCTTG
CAGGTATCTTCGAGCCAGCCACGATCGACATTGATCTGGCTATCTTGCTGACAAAAGCAAGAGAACATAG
CGTTGCCTTGGTAGGTCCAGCGGCGGAGGAACTCTTTGATCCGGTTCCTGAACAGGATCTATTTGAGGCG
CTAAATGAAACCTTAACGCTATGGAACTCGCCGCCCGACTGGGCTGGCGATGAGCGAAATGTAGTGCTTA
CGTTGTCCCGCATTTGGTACAGCGCAGTAACCGGCAAAATCGCGCCGAAGGATGTCGCTGCCGACTGGGC
AATGGAGCGCCTGCCGGCCCAGTATCAGCCCGTCATACTTGAAGCTAGACAGGCTTATCTTGGACAAGAA
GAAGATCGCTTGGCCTCGCGCGCAGATCAGTTGGAAGAATTTGTCCATTACGTAAAAGGCGAGATCACCA
AGGTAGTCGGCAAATAACTGTCAGACCAAGTTTACTCATATATACTTTAGATTGATTTAAAACTTCATTT
TTAATTTAAAAGGATCTAGGTGAAGATCCTTTTTGATAATCTCATGACCAAAATCCCTTAACGTGAGTTT
TCGTTCCACTGAGCGTCAGACCCCGTAGAAAAGATCAAAGGATCTTCTTGAGATCCTTTTTTTCTGCGCG
TAATCTGCTGCTTGCAAACAAAAAAACCACCGCTACCAGCGGTGGTTTGTTTGCCGGATCAAGAGCTACC
AACTCTTTTTCCGAAGGTAACTGGCTTCAGCAGAGCGCAGATACCAAATACTGTTCTTCTAGTGTAGCCG
TAGTTAGGCCACCACTTCAAGAACTCTGTAGCACCGCCTACATACCTCGCTCTGCTAATCCTGTTACCAG
TGGCTGCTGCCAGTGGCGATAAGTCGTGTCTTACCGGGTTGGACTCAAGACGATAGTTACCGGATAAGGC
GCAGCGGTCGGGCTGAACGGGGGGTTCGTGCACACAGCCCAGCTTGGAGCGAACGACCTACACCGAACTG
AGATACCTACAGCGTGAGCTATGAGAAAGCGCCACGCTTCCCGAAGGGAGAAAGGCGGACAGGTATCCGG
TAAGCGGCAGGGTCGGAACAGGAGAGCGCACGAGGGAGCTTCCAGGGGGAAACGCCTGGTATCTTTATAG
TCCTGTCGGGTTTCGCCACCTCTGACTTGAGCGTCGATTTTTGTGATGCTCGTCAGGGGGGCGGAGCCTA
TGGAAAAACGCCAGCAACGCGGCCTTTTTACGGTTCCTGGCCTTTTGCTGGCCTTTTGCTCACATGTTCT
TTCCTGCGTTATCCCCTGATTCTGTGGATAACCGTATTACCGCCTTTGAGTGAGCTGATACCGCTCGCCG
CAGCCGAACGACCGAGCGCAGCGA
Features (pLannotate 1.2.2; 10 found; start..end, strand, type, name):
      1..23      +  rep_origin     RSF ori (fragment): Plasmids containing the RSF 1030 origin of replication can be propagated in E. coli cells that contain additional plasmids with compatible origins.
     25..74      +  CDS            lacI (fragment): lac repressor; lacI; The lac repressor binds to the lac operator to inhibit transcription in E. coli. This inhibition can be relieved by adding lactose or isopropyl-β-D-thiogalactopyranoside (IPTG).
    102..167     +  intron         PDK intron (fragment): pdk; modified pyruvate orthophosphate dikinase intron from Flaveria trinervia 3.0
    258..416     +  CDS            ccdA (fragment): CCDA_ECO57 - Also known as H, letA. Experimental evidence at protein level: Swiss-Prot protein existence level 1. Antitoxin component of a type II toxin-antitoxin (TA) system which inhibits the post-segregational killing (PSK) of plasmid-free cells, also referred to as a plasmid addiction system. Binds to and blocks the activity of CcdB; will also remove bound CcdB protein from the CcdB-GyrA complex by forming a CcdA-CcdB complex, a process termed rejuvenation. Functions as a transcriptional corepressor for the ccdAB operon, repression also requires CcdB (By similarity). From Escherichia coli
    421..723     +  CDS            ccdB: CCDB_ECOLI - Also known as G, letB, letD. Experimental evidence at protein level: Swiss-Prot protein existence level 1. Toxic component of a type II toxin-antitoxin (TA) system, functioning in plasmid maintainence. Responsible for the post- segregational killing (PSK) of plasmid-free cells, also referred to as a plasmid addiction system. Half-life of over 2 hours. Cell killing by CcdB is accompanied by filamentation, defects in chromosome and plasmid segregation, defects in cell division, formation of anucleate cells, decreased DNA synthesis and plasmid loss. Interferes with the activity of DN
    860..964     +  promoter       AmpR promoter: bla
    955..1035    -  CDS            int (fragment): INT2_ECOLX - Protein inferred from homology: Swiss-Prot protein existence level 3. Putative integrase believed to be involved in the insertion of antibiotic resistance genes into plasmids and transposons. From Escherichia coli.
   1123..1179    +  CDS            GmR (fragment): gentamycin acetyltransferase; aacC1; confers resistance to gentamycin
   1186..1974    +  CDS            aadA: S3AD_ECOLX - Experimental evidence at protein level: Swiss-Prot protein existence level 1. Mediates bacterial resistance to the antibiotics streptomycin and spectinomycin. From Escherichia coli.
   2148..2736    +  rep_origin     ori: high-copy-number ColE1/pMB1/pBR322/pUC origin of replication
