[The description below was written by a language model from this plasmid's Addgene catalogue record and pLannotate feature annotations shown in this document.]
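Description:
pMC-9-ccdB-11 is a small (about 2.9 kb) empty destination vector from a modular cloning toolkit and parts library built for plant genome engineering. It is derived from the pICH41276 backbone and serves as a Level 0 acceptor, the tier at which individual basic parts are first domesticated before being combined into larger assemblies. The name and stated purpose indicate that it receives parts occupying the span between junctions J9 and J11 of the toolkit's assembly syntax. Parts are inserted using BbsI, a Type IIS restriction enzyme that cuts outside its recognition site and so allows directional, scarless Golden Gate-style cloning. The restriction sites and the overhangs they generate are not annotated in the feature table, and the record does not state what class of part the J9–J11 position corresponds to.

The plasmid replicates in E. coli from a high-copy ColE1/pUC-type origin and is selected with spectinomycin through an aadA (streptomycin/spectinomycin adenylyltransferase) gene, with an AmpR promoter annotated upstream. The cloning site is occupied by a complete ccdB coding sequence preceded by a ccdA fragment. CcdB is a gyrase poison lethal to ordinary laboratory strains, so the empty vector is maintained in a ccdB-tolerant strain. After assembly, transformation into a standard strain counter-selects any plasmid that has kept the cassette, enriching for clones in which the incoming part has replaced it.

The remaining annotations (short fragments of an RSF origin, lacI, a PDK intron, an integrase and a gentamicin resistance gene) are partial matches that are probably remnants or incidental similarity rather than functional elements. There is no insert, and no plant expression or transformation elements are annotated.
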