Addgene plasmid #197813: pMC-9-ccdB-11
Purpose: (Empty Backbone) Level 0 J9-J11 destination vector, BbsI entry & CcdB selection
Depositing lab: Daniel Voytas. Depositing organization: University of Minnesota. Publication: An extensible vector toolkit and parts library for advanced engineering of plant genomes. Chamness JC, Kumar J, Cruz AJ, Rhuby E, Holum MJ, Cody JP, Tibebu R, Gamo ME, Starker CG, Zhang F, Voytas DF. Plant Genome. 2023 Mar 9:e20312. doi: 10.1002/tpg2.20312. PubMed 36896468.
Backbone
  Vector backbone: pICH41276
  Backbone manufacturer: Marillonet lab
  Vector type: Unspecified
Growth in bacteria
  Bacterial resistance: Spectinomycin, 50 μg/mL
  Growth temperature: 37°C
  Growth strain: ccdB Survival
  Copy number: High Copy
Gene/Insert
  Gene/Insert name: None
Terms and licenses: Academic/Nonprofit Terms; Industry Terms: Not Available to Industry
Depositor comments: Please visit https://www.biorxiv.org/content/10.1101/2022.10.15.511792v1 for bioRxiv preprint.
How to cite: pMC-9-ccdB-11 was a gift from Daniel Voytas (Addgene plasmid # 197813 ; http://n2t.net/addgene:197813 ; RRID:Addgene_197813)
